Addgene plasmid #155128: pcDNA-GFP-EBA175-Flag(P1424G)
Purpose: Expresses N-terminally GFP-tagged EBA175 P1424G variant (residues 1284-1462) from pcDNA3.1
Depositing lab: Sinisa Urban. Depositing organization: Johns Hopkins University and School of Medicine. Publication: Designed Parasite-Selective Rhomboid Inhibitors Block Invasion and Clear Blood-Stage Malaria. Gandhi S, Baker RP, Cho S, Stanchev S, Strisovsky K, Urban S. Cell Chem Biol. 2020 Aug 31. pii: S2451-9456(20)30333-0. doi: 10.1016/j.chembiol.2020.08.011. PubMed 32888502.
Backbone
  Vector backbone: pcDNA3.1
  Backbone manufacturer: Invitrogen
  Backbone size w/o insert (bp): 5500
  Total vector size (bp): 6040
  Vector type: Mammalian Expression
Growth in bacteria
  Bacterial resistance: Ampicillin, 100 μg/mL
  Growth temperature: 37°C
  Growth strain: DH5alpha
  Copy number: High Copy
Gene/Insert
  Gene/Insert name: PfEBA175
  Species: Synthetic
  Insert size (bp): 537
  Mutation: P1424G; insert codes for EBA175 residues 1284 to 1462
  Promoter: CMV
  Tag / fusion protein: signal peptide (residues 1 to 32) from TGF alpha (N terminal on insert); GFP (N terminal on insert); Flag (C terminal on insert)
  Cloning method: Restriction Enzyme; 5′ cloning site BamHI (not destroyed); 3′ cloning site NotI (not destroyed)
  Sequencing primers: 5′ T7 forward; 3′ BGH reverse
Terms and licenses: Academic/Nonprofit Terms; Industry Terms: Not Available to Industry
How to cite: pcDNA-GFP-EBA175-Flag(P1424G) was a gift from Sinisa Urban (Addgene plasmid # 155128 ; http://n2t.net/addgene:155128 ; RRID:Addgene_155128)
