[The description below was written by a language model from this plasmid's Addgene catalogue record and pLannotate feature annotations shown in this document.]
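Description:
pcDNA-GFP-EBA175-Flag(P1424G) is a mammalian expression plasmid built on the pcDNA3.1 backbone. It is maintained in E. coli through a high-copy ColE1/pUC-type origin and selected with ampicillin via the β-lactamase gene. The backbone also carries an f1 phage origin and an SV40 early promoter–driven neomycin phosphotransferase cassette with an SV40 polyadenylation signal, which would permit G418 selection of transfected mammalian cells. The catalogue lists a total size of about 6.0 kb, whereas the sequenced record behind the feature table is 6,785 nt. The listed figure probably does not account for the GFP and signal peptide portions of the fusion.

The payload is a chimeric open reading frame transcribed from the CMV immediate-early enhancer/promoter and terminated by the bovine growth hormone poly(A) signal, with a T7 promoter just upstream. The reading frame begins with the signal peptide of human TGF-alpha (residues 1 to 32), which directs the protein into the secretory pathway. This is followed by EGFP and then a synthetic fragment encoding residues 1284 to 1462 of the Plasmodium falciparum erythrocyte-binding antigen EBA175, cloned between BamHI and NotI. A C-terminal Flag tag is recorded in the catalogue, although the annotation software did not call it. The EBA175 segment carries a P1424G substitution.

The dual tagging lets the N- and C-terminal ends of the protein be followed separately. The associated publication concerns parasite-selective rhomboid protease inhibitors in malaria, which suggests the construct serves as a variant substrate for assaying EBA175 cleavage in transfected mammalian cells. The record does not state what effect the P1424G change is meant to have.
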