Features (pLannotate 1.2.2; 22 found; start..end, strand, type, name):
     28..80      -  misc_feature   bom (fragment): basis of mobility region from pBR322
    235..614     +  enhancer       CMV enhancer: human cytomegalovirus immediate early enhancer
    615..818     +  promoter       CMV promoter: human cytomegalovirus (CMV) immediate early promoter
    814..847     +  LTR            5' LTR (truncated) (fragment): truncated 5' long terminal repeat (LTR) from HIV-1
    863..881     +  promoter       T7 promoter: promoter for bacteriophage T7 RNA polymerase
    920..1009    +  CDS            TGFA (fragment): TGFA_HUMAN - Experimental evidence at protein level: Swiss-Prot protein existence level 1. TGF alpha is a mitogenic polypeptide that is able to bind to the EGF receptor/EGFR and to act synergistically with TGF beta to promote anchorage-independent cell proliferation in soft agar. From Homo sapiens (Human).
   1016..1732    +  CDS            EGFP: EGFP is a basic (constitutively fluorescent) green fluorescent protein published in 1996, derived from Aequorea victoria. It is reported to be a rapidly-maturing weak dimer with moderate acid sensitivity.
   1715..2188    +  CDS            EBA1_PLAFC (fragment): Experimental evidence at protein level: Swiss-Prot protein existence level 1. Binds to host erythrocytes; may act as bridge between erythrocytes and merozoites. From Plasmodium falciparum (isolate Camp / Malaysia).
   2382..2606    +  polyA_signal   bGH poly(A) signal: bovine growth hormone polyadenylation signal
   2610..2631    +  promoter       SV40 promoter (fragment): SV40 enhancer and early promoter
   2652..3080    +  rep_origin     f1 ori (sequence partly withheld): f1 bacteriophage origin of replication; arrow indicates direction of (+) strand synthesis
   3094..3423    +  promoter       SV40 promoter: SV40 enhancer and early promoter
   3490..4281    +  CDS            neo: KKA2_KLEPN - Also known as kan, nptII. Experimental evidence at protein level: Swiss-Prot protein existence level 1. Resistance to kanamycin, neomycin, paromomycin, ribostamycin, butirosin and gentamicin B. From Klebsiella pneumoniae.
   4305..4463    +  CDS            ble (fragment): BLE_KLEPN - Experimental evidence at protein level: Swiss-Prot protein existence level 1. Binding protein with a strong affinity to the bleomycin family of antibiotics. Binds to CL990; an antimitotic-antibiotic compound. From Klebsiella pneumoniae.
   4458..4579    +  polyA_signal   SV40 poly(A) signal: SV40 polyadenylation signal
   4652..4668    -  protein_bind   lac operator: The lac repressor binds to the lac operator to inhibit transcription in E. coli. This inhibition can be relieved by adding lactose or isopropyl-β-D-thiogalactopyranoside (IPTG). lac repressor encoded by lacI
   4676..4706    -  promoter       lac promoter: promoter for the E. coli lac operon
   4721..4742    -  protein_bind   CAP binding site: CAP binding activates transcription in the presence of cAMP. E. coli catabolite activator protein
   4755..4847    -  CDS            lacI (fragment): lac repressor; lacI; The lac repressor binds to the lac operator to inhibit transcription in E. coli. This inhibition can be relieved by adding lactose or isopropyl-β-D-thiogalactopyranoside (IPTG).
   5030..5618    -  rep_origin     ori: high-copy-number ColE1/pMB1/pBR322/pUC origin of replication
   5789..6649    -  CDS            AmpR: β-lactamase; bla; confers resistance to ampicillin, carbenicillin, and related antibiotics
   6650..6754    -  promoter       AmpR promoter: bla
>Addgene plasmid #155128 | pcDNA-GFP-EBA175-Flag(P1424G) | addgene full sequence | sequence record 310097 | Addgene NGS Result
GACGGATCGGGAGATCTCCCGATCCCCTATGGTGCACTCTCAGTACAATCTGCTCTGATGCCGCATAGTT
AAGCCAGTATCTGCTCCCTGCTTGTGTGTTGGAGGTCGCTGAGTAGTGCGCGAGCAAAATTTAAGCTACA
ACAAGGCAAGGCTTGACCGACAATTGCATGAAGAATCTGCTTAGGGTTAGGCGTTTTGCGCTGCTTCGCG
ATGTACGGGCCAGATATACGCGTTGACATTGATTATTGACTAGTTATTAATAGTAATCAATTACGGGGTC
ATTAGTTCATAGCCCATATATGGAGTTCCGCGTTACATAACTTACGGTAAATGGCCCGCCTGGCTGACCG
CCCAACGACCCCCGCCCATTGACGTCAATAATGACGTATGTTCCCATAGTAACGCCAATAGGGACTTTCC
ATTGACGTCAATGGGTGGAGTATTTACGGTAAACTGCCCACTTGGCAGTACATCAAGTGTATCATATGCC
AAGTACGCCCCCTATTGACGTCAATGACGGTAAATGGCCCGCCTGGCATTATGCCCAGTACATGACCTTA
TGGGACTTTCCTACTTGGCAGTACATCTACGTATTAGTCATCGCTATTACCATGGTGATGCGGTTTTGGC
AGTACATCAATGGGCGTGGATAGCGGTTTGACTCACGGGGATTTCCAAGTCTCCACCCCATTGACGTCAA
TGGGAGTTTGTTTTGGCACCAAAATCAACGGGACTTTCCAAAATGTCGTAACAACTCCGCCCCATTGACG
CAAATGGGCGGTAGGCGTGTACGGTGGGAGGTCTATATAAGCAGAGCTCTCTGGCTAACTAGAGAACCCA
CTGCTTACTGGCTTATCGAAATTAATACGACTCACTATAGGGAGACCCAAGCTGGCTAGCGTTTAAACTT
AAGCTTACCATGGTCCCCTCGGCTGGACAGCTCGCCCTGTTCGCTCTGGGTATTGTGTTGGCTGCGTGCC
AGGCCTTGGAGAACAGCACGTCCCCGCTGCGTACGATGGTGAGCAAGGGCGAGGAGCTGTTCACCGGGGT
GGTGCCCATCCTGGTCGAGCTGGACGGCGACGTAAACGGCCACAAGTTCAGCGTGTCCGGCGAGGGCGAG
GGCGATGCCACCTACGGCAAGCTGACCCTGAAGTTCATCTGCACCACCGGCAAGCTGCCCGTGCCCTGGC
CCACCCTCGTGACCACCCTGACCTACGGCGTGCAGTGCTTCAGCCGCTACCCCGACCACATGAAGCAGCA
CGACTTCTTCAAGTCCGCCATGCCCGAAGGCTACGTCCAGGAGCGCACCATCTTCTTCAAGGACGACGGC
AACTACAAGACCCGCGCCGAGGTGAAGTTCGAGGGCGACACCCTGGTGAACCGCATCGAGCTGAAGGGCA
TCGACTTCAAGGAGGACGGCAACATCCTGGGGCACAAGCTGGAGTACAACTACAACAGCCACAACGTCTA
TATCATGGCCGACAAGCAGAAGAACGGCATCAAGGTGAACTTCAAGATCCGCCACAACATCGAGGACGGC
AGCGTGCAGCTCGCCGACCACTACCAGCAGAACACCCCCATCGGCGACGGCCCCGTGCTGCTGCCCGACA
ACCACTACCTGAGCACCCAGTCCGCCCTGAGCAAAGACCCCAACGAGAAGCGCGATCACATGGTCCTGCT
GGAGTTCGTGACCGCCGCCGGGATCACTCTCGGCATGGACGAGCTGTACAAGTCCGGCCGGACTCAGGGA
GCAGAATTCTCAGGATCCCATAGCCATCATGGTAATCGTCAGGATCGTGGTGGTAATAGCGGTAATGTGC
TGAATATGCGCAGCAACAATAACAACTTCAACAATATCCCGAGCCGCTATAATCTGTATGATAAGAAACT
GGATCTGGATCTGTATGAAAATCGCAATGATAGCACCACCAAAGAACTGATTAAAAAACTGGCCGAGATC
AATAAGTGCGAAAATGAAATTAGCGTGAAATATTGCGATCACATGATTCATGAAGAAATTCCGCTGAAAA
CCTGCACCAAAGAAAAGACCCGTAATCTGTGTTGTGCAGTGAGCGATTATTGCATGAGCTATTTTACCTA
TGATAGCGAAGAATATTACAACTGCACCAAACGCGAATTTGATGATCCGAGCTATACCTGCTTTCGTAAA
GAGGCATTTAGCAGCATGGGCTATTATGCCGGTGCCGGTGTTCTGTTCATCATTCTGGTGATTCTGGGTG
CAAGCCAGGCAAAATATCAGCGCCTGGAGAAAATCAACAAGAACAAGATTGAGAAAAACGTGAATGATTA
CAAGGACGATGACGATAAGTAGGCGGCCGCATAATCTAGAGGGCCCGTTTAAACCCGCTGATCAGCCTCG
ACTGTGCCTTCTAGTTGCCAGCCATCTGTTGTTTGCCCCTCCCCCGTGCCTTCCTTGACCCTGGAAGGTG
CCACTCCCACTGTCCTTTCCTAATAAAATGAGGAAATTGCATCGCATTGTCTGAGTAGGTGTCATTCTAT
TCTGGGGGGTGGGGTGGGGCAGGACAGCAAGGGGGAGGATTGGGAAGACAATAGCAGGCATGCTGGGGAT
GCGGTGGGCTCTATGGCTTCTGAGGCGGAAAGAACCAGCTGGGGCTCTAGGGGGTATCCCC
[124 nt withheld, positions 2652-2775]
C
[91 nt withheld, positions 2777-2867]
A
[49 nt withheld, positions 2869-2917]
CCTTTGACGTTGGAGTCCACGTTCTTT
[37 nt withheld, positions 2945-2981]
ACCCTATCTCGGTCTATTCTTTTGATTTATAAGGGATTTTGCCGATTTCGGCCTATTGGTTAAAAAATGA
GCTGATTTAACAAAAATTTAACGCGAATTAATTCTGTGGAATGTGTGTCAGTTAGGGTGTGGAAAGTCCC
CAGGCTCCCCAGCAGGCAGAAGTATGCAAAGCATGCATCTCAATTAGTCAGCAACCAGGTGTGGAAAGTC
CCCAGGCTCCCCAGCAGGCAGAAGTATGCAAAGCATGCATCTCAATTAGTCAGCAACCATAGTCCCGCCC
CTAACTCCGCCCATCCCGCCCCTAACTCCGCCCAGTTCCGCCCATTCTCCGCCCCATGGCTGACTAATTT
TTTTTATTTATGCAGAGGCCGAGGCCGCCTCTGCCTCTGAGCTATTCCAGAAGTAGTGAGGAGGCTTTTT
TGGAGGCCTAGGCTTTTGCAAAAAGCTCCCGGGAGCTTGTATATCCATTTTCGGATCTGATCAAGAGACA
GGATGAGGATCGTTTCGCATGATTGAACAAGATGGATTGCACGCAGGTTCTCCGGCCGCTTGGGTGGAGA
GGCTATTCGGCTATGACTGGGCACAACAGACAATCGGCTGCTCTGATGCCGCCGTGTTCCGGCTGTCAGC
GCAGGGGCGCCCGGTTCTTTTTGTCAAGACCGACCTGTCCGGTGCCCTGAATGAACTGCAGGACGAGGCA
GCGCGGCTATCGTGGCTGGCCACGACGGGCGTTCCTTGCGCAGCTGTGCTCGACGTTGTCACTGAAGCGG
GAAGGGACTGGCTGCTATTGGGCGAAGTGCCGGGGCAGGATCTCCTGTCATCTCACCTTGCTCCTGCCGA
GAAAGTATCCATCATGGCTGATGCAATGCGGCGGCTGCATACGCTTGATCCGGCTACCTGCCCATTCGAC
CACCAAGCGAAACATCGCATCGAGCGAGCACGTACTCGGATGGAAGCCGGTCTTGTCGATCAGGATGATC
TGGACGAAGAGCATCAGGGGCTCGCGCCAGCCGAACTGTTCGCCAGGCTCAAGGCGCGCATGCCCGACGG
CGAGGATCTCGTCGTGACCCATGGCGATGCCTGCTTGCCGAATATCATGGTGGAAAATGGCCGCTTTTCT
GGATTCATCGACTGTGGCCGGCTGGGTGTGGCGGACCGCTATCAGGACATAGCGTTGGCTACCCGTGATA
TTGCTGAAGAGCTTGGCGGCGAATGGGCTGACCGCTTCCTCGTGCTTTACGGTATCGCCGCTCCCGATTC
GCAGCGCATCGCCTTCTATCGCCTTCTTGACGAGTTCTTCTGAGCGGGACTCTGGGGTTCGAAATGACCG
ACCAAGCGACGCCCAACCTGCCATCACGAGATTTCGATTCCACCGCCGCCTTCTATGAAAGGTTGGGCTT
CGGAATCGTTTTCCGGGACGCCGGCTGGATGATCCTCCAGCGCGGGGATCTCATGCTGGAGTTCTTCGCC
CACCCCAACTTGTTTATTGCAGCTTATAATGGTTACAAATAAAGCAATAGCATCACAAATTTCACAAATA
AAGCATTTTTTTCACTGCATTCTAGTTGTGGTTTGTCCAAACTCATCAATGTATCTTATCATGTCTGTAT
ACCGTCGACCTCTAGCTAGAGCTTGGCGTAATCATGGTCATAGCTGTTTCCTGTGTGAAATTGTTATCCG
CTCACAATTCCACACAACATACGAGCCGGAAGCATAAAGTGTAAAGCCTGGGGTGCCTAATGAGTGAGCT
AACTCACATTAATTGCGTTGCGCTCACTGCCCGCTTTCCAGTCGGGAAACCTGTCGTGCCAGCTGCATTA
ATGAATCGGCCAACGCGCGGGGAGAGGCGGTTTGCGTATTGGGCGCTCTTCCGCTTCCTCGCTCACTGAC
TCGCTGCGCTCGGTCGTTCGGCTGCGGCGAGCGGTATCAGCTCACTCAAAGGCGGTAATACGGTTATCCA
CAGAATCAGGGGATAACGCAGGAAAGAACATGTGAGCAAAAGGCCAGCAAAAGGCCAGGAACCGTAAAAA
GGCCGCGTTGCTGGCGTTTTTCCATAGGCTCCGCCCCCCTGACGAGCATCACAAAAATCGACGCTCAAGT
CAGAGGTGGCGAAACCCGACAGGACTATAAAGATACCAGGCGTTTCCCCCTGGAAGCTCCCTCGTGCGCT
CTCCTGTTCCGACCCTGCCGCTTACCGGATACCTGTCCGCCTTTCTCCCTTCGGGAAGCGTGGCGCTTTC
TCATAGCTCACGCTGTAGGTATCTCAGTTCGGTGTAGGTCGTTCGCTCCAAGCTGGGCTGTGTGCACGAA
CCCCCCGTTCAGCCCGACCGCTGCGCCTTATCCGGTAACTATCGTCTTGAGTCCAACCCGGTAAGACACG
ACTTATCGCCACTGGCAGCAGCCACTGGTAACAGGATTAGCAGAGCGAGGTATGTAGGCGGTGCTACAGA
GTTCTTGAAGTGGTGGCCTAACTACGGCTACACTAGAAGAACAGTATTTGGTATCTGCGCTCTGCTGAAG
CCAGTTACCTTCGGAAAAAGAGTTGGTAGCTCTTGATCCGGCAAACAAACCACCGCTGGTAGCGGTGGTT
TTTTTGTTTGCAAGCAGCAGATTACGCGCAGAAAAAAAGGATCTCAAGAAGATCCTTTGATCTTTTCTAC
GGGGTCTGACGCTCAGTGGAACGAAAACTCACGTTAAGGGATTTTGGTCATGAGATTATCAAAAAGGATC
TTCACCTAGATCCTTTTAAATTAAAAATGAAGTTTTAAATCAATCTAAAGTATATATGAGTAAACTTGGT
CTGACAGTTACCAATGCTTAATCAGTGAGGCACCTATCTCAGCGATCTGTCTATTTCGTTCATCCATAGT
TGCCTGACTCCCCGTCGTGTAGATAACTACGATACGGGAGGGCTTACCATCTGGCCCCAGTGCTGCAATG
ATACCGCGAGACCCACGCTCACCGGCTCCAGATTTATCAGCAATAAACCAGCCAGCCGGAAGGGCCGAGC
GCAGAAGTGGTCCTGCAACTTTATCCGCCTCCATCCAGTCTATTAATTGTTGCCGGGAAGCTAGAGTAAG
TAGTTCGCCAGTTAATAGTTTGCGCAACGTTGTTGCCATTGCTACAGGCATCGTGGTGTCACGCTCGTCG
TTTGGTATGGCTTCATTCAGCTCCGGTTCCCAACGATCAAGGCGAGTTACATGATCCCCCATGTTGTGCA
AAAAAGCGGTTAGCTCCTTCGGTCCTCCGATCGTTGTCAGAAGTAAGTTGGCCGCAGTGTTATCACTCAT
GGTTATGGCAGCACTGCATAATTCTCTTACTGTCATGCCATCCGTAAGATGCTTTTCTGTGACTGGTGAG
TACTCAACCAAGTCATTCTGAGAATAGTGTATGCGGCGACCGAGTTGCTCTTGCCCGGCGTCAATACGGG
ATAATACCGCGCCACATAGCAGAACTTTAAAAGTGCTCATCATTGGAAAACGTTCTTCGGGGCGAAAACT
CTCAAGGATCTTACCGCTGTTGAGATCCAGTTCGATGTAACCCACTCGTGCACCCAACTGATCTTCAGCA
TCTTTTACTTTCACCAGCGTTTCTGGGTGAGCAAAAACAGGAAGGCAAAATGCCGCAAAAAAGGGAATAA
GGGCGACACGGAAATGTTGAATACTCATACTCTTCCTTTTTCAATATTATTGAAGCATTTATCAGGGTTA
TTGTCTCATGAGCGGATACATATTTGAATGTATTTAGAAAAATAAACAAATAGGGGTTCCGCGCACATTT
CCCCGAAAAGTGCCACCTGACGTC
